>Addgene plasmid #187117 | pAC8-DDIT4_delta8 | addgene full sequence | sequence record 369332 | Addgene NGS Result
ATCCTCAATAGATTTGTAAAATAGGTTTCGATTAGTTTCAAACAAGGGTTGTTTTTCCGAACCGATGGCT
GGACTATCTAATGGATTTTCGCTCAACGCCACAAAACTTGCCAAATCTTGTAGCAGCAATCTAGCTTTGT
CGATATTCGTTTGTGTTTTGTTTTGTAATAAAGGTTCGACGTCGTTCAAAATATTATGCGCTTTTGTATT
TCTTTCATCACTGTCGTTAGTGTACAATTGACTCGACGTAAACACGTTAAATAAAGCTTGGACATATTTA
ACATCGGGCGTGTTAGCTTTATTAGGCCGATTATCGTCGTCGTCCCAACCCTCGTCGTTAGAAGTTGCTT
CCGAAGACGATTTTGCCATAGCCACACGACGCCTATTAATTGTGTCGGCTAACACGTCCGCGATCAAATT
TGTAGTTGAGCTTTTTGGAATTATTTCTGATTGCGGGCGTTTTTGGGCGGGTTTCAATCTAACTGTGCCC
GATTTTAATTCAGACAACACGTTAGAAAGCGATGGTGCAGGCGGTGGTAACATTTCAGACGGCAAATCTA
CTAATGGCGGCGGTGGTGGAGCTGATGATAAATCTACCATCGGTGGAGGCGCAGGCGGGGCTGGCGGCGG
AGGCGGAGGCGGAGGTGGTGGCGGTGATGCAGACGGCGGTTTAGGCTCAAATGTCTCTTTAGGCAACACA
GTCGGCACCTCAACTATTGTACTGGTTTCGGGCGCCGTTTTTGGTTTGACCGGTCTGAGACGAGTGCGAT
TTTTTTCGTTTCTAATAGCTTCCAACAATTGTTGTCTGTCGTCTAAAGGTGCAGCGGGTTGAGGTTCCGT
CGGCATTGGTGGAGCGGGCGGCAATTCAGACATCGATGGTGGTGGTGGTGGTGGAGGCGCTGGAATGTTA
GGCACGGGAGAAGGTGGTGGCGGCGGTGCCGCCGGTATAATTTGTTCTGGTTTAGTTTGTTCGCGCACGA
TTGTGGGCACCGGCGCAGGCGCCGCTGGCTGCACAACGGAAGGTCGTCTGCTTCGAGGCAGCGCTTGGGG
TGGTGGCAATTCAATATTATAATTGGAATACAAATCGTAAAAATCTGCTATAAGCATTGTAATTTCGCTA
TCGTTTACCGTGCCGATATTTAACAACCGCTCAATGTAAGCAATTGTATTGTAAAGAGATTGTCTCAAGC
TCGGATCGATCCCGCACGCCGATAACAAGCCTTTTCATTTTTACTACAGCATTGTAGTGGCGAGACACTT
CGCTGTCGTCGCCTGATGCGGTATTTTCTCCTTACGCATCTGTGCGGTATTTCACACCGCATA
[142 nt withheld, positions 1324-1465]
C
[141 nt withheld, positions 1467-1607]
CCTTTGACGTTGGAGTCCACGTTCTTT
[37 nt withheld, positions 1635-1671]
ACCCTATCTCGGGCTATTCTTTTGATTTATAAGGGATTTTGCCGATTTCGGCCTATTGGTTAAAAAATGA
GCTGATTTAACAAAAATTTAACGCGAATTTTAACAAAATATTAACGTTTACAATTTTATGGTGCACTCTC
AGTACAATCTGCTCTGATGCCGCATAGTTAAGCCAGCCCCGACACCCGCCAACACCCGCTGACGCGCCCT
GACGGGCTTGTCTGCTCCCGGCATCCGCTTACAGACAAGCTGTGACCGTCTCCGGGAGCTGCATGTGTCA
GAGGTTTTCACCGTCATCACCGAAACGCGCGAGACGAAAGGGCCTCGTGATACGCCTATTTTTATAGGTT
AATGTCATGATAATAATGGTTTCTTAGACGTCAGGTGGCACTTTTCGGGGAAATGTGCGCGGAACCCCTA
TTTGTTTATTTTTCTAAATACATTCAAATATGTATCCGCTCATGAGACAATAACCCTGATAAATGCTTCA
ATAATATTGAAAAAGGAAGAGTATGAGTATTCAACATTTCCGTGTCGCCCTTATTCCCTTTTTTGCGGCA
TTTTGCCTTCCTGTTTTTGCTCACCCAGAAACGCTGGTGAAAGTAAAAGATGCTGAAGATCAGTTGGGTG
CACGAGTGGGTTACATCGAACTGGATCTCAACAGCGGTAAGATCCTTGAGAGTTTTCGCCCCGAAGAACG
TTTTCCAATGATGAGCACTTTTAAAGTTCTGCTATGTGGCGCGGTATTATCCCGTATTGACGCCGGGCAA
GAGCAACTCGGTCGCCGCATACACTATTCTCAGAATGACTTGGTTGAGTACTCACCAGTCACAGAAAAGC
ATCTTACGGATGGCATGACAGTAAGAGAATTATGCAGTGCTGCCATAACCATGAGTGATAACACTGCGGC
CAACTTACTTCTGACAACGATCGGAGGACCGAAGGAGCTAACCGCTTTTTTGCACAACATGGGGGATCAT
GTAACTCGCCTTGATCGTTGGGAACCGGAGCTGAATGAAGCCATACCAAACGACGAGCGTGACACCACGA
TGCCTGTAGCAATGGCAACAACGTTGCGCAAACTATTAACTGGCGAACTACTTACTCTAGCTTCCCGGCA
ACAATTAATAGACTGGATGGAGGCGGATAAAGTTGCAGGACCACTTCTGCGCTCGGCCCTTCCGGCTGGC
TGGTTTATTGCTGATAAATCTGGAGCCGGTGAGCGTGGGTCTCGCGGTATCATTGCAGCACTGGGGCCAG
ATGGTAAGCCCTCCCGTATCGTAGTTATCTACACGACGGGGAGTCAGGCAACTATGGATGAACGAAATAG
ACAGATCGCTGAGATAGGTGCCTCACTGATTAAGCATTGGTAACTGTCAGACCAAGTTTACTCATATATA
CTTTAGATTGATTTAAAACTTCATTTTTAATTTAAAAGGATCTAGGTGAAGATCCTTTTTGATAATCTCA
TGACCAAAATCCCTTAACGTGAGTTTTCGTTCCACTGAGCGTCAGACCCCGTAGAAAAGATCAAAGGATC
TTCTTGAGATCCTTTTTTTCTGCGCGTAATCTGCTGCTTGCAAACAAAAAAACCACCGCTACCAGCGGTG
GTTTGTTTGCCGGATCAAGAGCTACCAACTCTTTTTCCGAAGGTAACTGGCTTCAGCAGAGCGCAGATAC
CAAATACTGTTCTTCTAGTGTAGCCGTAGTTAGGCCACCACTTCAAGAACTCTGTAGCACCGCCTACATA
CCTCGCTCTGCTAATCCTGTTACCAGTGGCTGCTGCCAGTGGCGATAAGTCGTGTCTTACCGGGTTGGAC
TCAAGACGATAGTTACCGGATAAGGCGCAGCGGTCGGGCTGAACGGGGGGTTCGTGCACACAGCCCAGCT
TGGAGCGAACGACCTACACCGAACTGAGATACCTACAGCGTGAGCTATGAGAAAGCGCCACGCTTCCCGA
AGGGAGAAAGGCGGACAGGTATCCGGTAAGCGGCAGGGTCGGAACAGGAGAGCGCACGAGGGAGCTTCCA
GGGGGAAACGCCTGGTATCTTTATAGTCCTGTCGGGTTTCGCCACCTCTGACTTGAGCGTCGATTTTTGT
GATGCTCGTCAGGGGGGCGGAGCCTATGGAAAAACGCCAGCAACGCGGCCTTTTTACGGTTCCTGGCCTT
TTGCTGGCCTTTTGCTCACATGTTCTTTCCTGCGTTATCCCCTGATTCTGTGGATAACCGTATTACCGCC
TTTGAGTGAGCTGATACCGCTCGCCGCAGCCGAACGACCGAGCGCAGCGAGTCAGTGAGCGAGGAAGCGG
AAGAGCGCCCAATACGCAAACCGCCTCTCCCCGCGCGTTGGCCGATTCATTAATGCAGAACGGCTCCGCC
CACTATTAATGAAATTAAAAATTCCAATTTTAAAAAACGCAGCAAGAGAAACATTTGTATGAAAGAATGC
GTAGAAGGAAAGAAAAATGTCGTCGACATGCTGAACAACAAGATTAATATGCCTCCGTGTATAAAAAAAA
TATTGAACGATTTGAAAGAAAACAATGTACCGCGCGGCGGTATGTACAGGAAGAGGTTTATACTAAACTG
TTACATTGCAAACGTGGTTTCGTGTGCCAAGTGTGAAAACCGATGTTTAATCAAGGCTCTGACGCATTTC
TACAACCACGACTCCAAGTGTGTGGGTGAAGTCATGCATCTTTTAATCAAATCCCAAGATGTGTATAAAC
CACCAAACTGCCAAAAAATGAAAACTGTCGACAAGCTCTGTCCGTTTGCTGGCAACTGCAAGGGTCTCAA
TCCTATTTGTAATTATTGAATAATAAAACAATTATAAATGTCAAATTTGTTTTTTATTAACGATACAAAC
CAAACGCAACAAGAACATTTGTAGTATTATCTATAATTGAAAACGCGTAGTTATAATCGCTGAGGTAATA
TTTAAAATCATTTTCAAATGATTCACAGTTAATTTGCGACAATATAATTTTATTTTCACATAAACTAGAC
GCCTTGTCGTCTTCTTCTTCGTATTCCTTCTCTTTTTCATTTTTCTCCTCATAAAAATTAACATAGTTAT
TATCGTATCCATATATGTATCTATCGTATAGAGTAAATTTTTTGTTGTCATAAATATATATGTCTTTTTT
AATGGGGTGTATAGTACCGCTGCGCATAGTTTTTCTGTAATTTACAACAGTGCTATTTTCTGGTAGTTCT
TCGGAGTGTGTTGCTTTAATTATTAAATTTATATAATCAATGAATTTGGGATCGTCGGTTTTGTACAATA
TGTTGCCGGCATAGTACGCAGCTTCTTCTAGTTCAATTACACCATTTTTTAGCAGCACCGGATTAACATA
ACTTTCCAAAATGTTGTACGAACCGTTAAACAAAAACAGTTCACCTCCCTTTTCTATACTATTGTCTGCG
AGCAGTTGTTTGTTGTTAAAAATAACAGCCATTGTAATGAGACGCACAAACTAATATCACAAACTGGAAA
TGTCTATCAATATATAGTTGCTGATATAACTTCGTATAGCATACATTATACGAAGTTATCTGGTTGAAAC
GTACCCGTAGTGGCTATGGCAGGGCTTGCCGCCCCGACGTTGGCTGCGAGCCCTGGGCCTTCACCCGAAC
TTGGGGGTTGGGGTGGGGAAAAGGAAGAAACGCGGGCGTATTGGTCCCAATGGGGTCTCGGTGGGGTATC
GACAGAGTGCCAGCCCTGGGACCGAACCCCGCGTTTATGAACAAACGACCCAACACCCGTGCGTTTTATT
CTGTCTTTTTATTGCCGTCATAGCGCGGGTTCCTTCCGGTATTGTCTCCTTCCGTGTTTCAGTTAGCCTC
CCCCATCTCCCGCTATTACTCGAGTCACTGGGAGCCGGAGTGGCGGGCCTCGGCGTGCTCGTACTGCTCC
ACCACGGTGTAGTCCTCGTTGTGGTTGGTGATGTCCAGCTTGGAGTCCACGTAGTGGTTGCCGGGCAGCT
GCACGGGCTTCTTGGCCTTGTACACGGTCTTGAAGTCGCAGGTGTAGTGGCCGCCGTCCTTCAGCTTCAG
GGCGTGGGAGATCTCGCCCTTCAGCACGCCGTCCTGGGGGTACAGCTTCTCGGTGGAGGGCTCCCAGCCG
GCAGTCTTCTTCTGCATTACGGGGCCGTCGGCGGGGAAGTTCACGCCCTTGAACTTCACCTTGTAGATGA
AGGTGCCGTCCTGCAGGGAGGAGTCCTGCTGCACCTCCACCACGCCGCCGTCCTCGAAGTTCATGGAGCG
CTCCCAGGTGAAGCCCTCGGGGAAGGACAGCTTCATGTAGTCGGGGATGTCGGCGGGGTGCTTCACGTAG
GCCTTGGAGCCGTACTGGAACTGGGGGGACAGGATGTCCCAGGCGAAGGGCAGGGGGCCGCCCTTGGTCA
CCTGCAGCTTGGCGGTCTGGGTGCCCTCGTAGGGCTTGCCCTCGCCCTCGCCCTCGATCTCGAAGTAGTG
GCCGTTCACGGAGCCCTCCATGCGCACCTTGAACTGCATGAACTCCTTGATGACGTCCTCGGTGTTGTCC
ATGGTAGAGTGATTGTAAATAAAATGTAATTTACAGTATAGTATTTTAATTAATATACAAATGATTTGAT
AATAATTCTTATTTAACTATAATATATTGTGTTGGGTTGAATTAAAGGTCCGTATACTAGTATCGATTCG
CGACCTACTCCGGAATATTAATAGAGTTGCTGATATCATGGAGATAATTAAAATGATAACCATCTCGCAA
ATAAATAAGTATTTTACTGTTTTCGTAACAGTTTTGTAATAAAAAAACCTATAAATACGGATCTACCATG
GACTGGAGCCACCCGCAGTTCGAAAAATCCGCGGTCGACGAGAACCTCTACTTCCAGGGAGGCGGCCGCA
CCAGTTCTTCCTCCACGAGCAGTTCTCCTTCATCTCTCCCGAGAACGCCAACGCCCGACAGACCTCCGAG
ATCTGCGTGGGGATCAGCAACTAGAGAGGAGGGATTTGATCGCTCAACCTCACTTGAAAGTTCTGACTGC
GAGAGCCTTGACAGCAGTAATTCAGGTTTTGGACCAGAGGAAGATACCGCGTATTTGGACGGCGTCAGCC
TTCCGGACTTTGAGCTGCTCAGCGATCCTGAAGACGAGCATCTCTGTGCTAATCTCATGCAGTTGCTTCA
GGAGAGTCTTGCCCAGGCCCGCCTTGGTAGTCGAAGGCCGGCGAGGTTGTTGATGCCGTCCCAATTGGTC
TCCCAAGTCGGCAAAGAACTTCTTCGGCTGGCGTATTCCGAGCCCTGCGGGTTGCGCGGCGCTCTGCTTG
ATGTCTGCGTTGAACAGGGGAAATCATGTCATTCTGTTGGGCAACTTGCCCTGGACCCTTCCCTTGTGCC
GACATTCCAACTCACGCTTGTTCTGAGGTTGGACAGTCGGCTGTGGCCAAAAATTCAGGGTCTTTTTTCT
TCCGCAAATTCTCCCTTCTTGCCAGGCTTCTCCCAGTCTTTGACACTTTCAACCGGATTCCGAGTCATAA
AGAAGAAGCTCTATAGTTCTGAGCAGTTGCTTATCGAAGAGTGCTGAGGTACCCCCGGACGGCCGCTTAA
TTAATTGATCCGGGTTATTAGTACATTTATTAAGCGCTAGATTCTGTGCGTTGTTGATTTACAGACAATT
GTTGTACGTATTTTAATAATTCATTAAATTTATAATCTTTAGGGTGGTATGTTAGAGCGAAAATCAAATG
ATTTTCAGCGTCTTTATATCTGAATTTAAATATTAA
Features (pLannotate 1.2.2; 19 found; start..end, strand, type, name):
   1193..1270    -  CDS            P61 (fragment): P78_NPVAC - Experimental evidence at protein level: Swiss-Prot protein existence level 1. Plays a role in the transport of the nucleocapsids from the cytoplasm toward the host nucleus together with the host actin- polymerizing Arp2/3 complex. From Autographa californica nuclear polyhedrosis virus (AcMNPV).
   1272..1323    -  misc_feature   bom (fragment): basis of mobility region from pBR322
   1342..1722    +  rep_origin     M13 ori (sequence partly withheld): M13 bacteriophage origin of replication; arrow indicates direction of (+) strand synthesis
   1798..1847    -  misc_feature   bom (fragment): basis of mobility region from pBR322
   1949..1984    -  CDS            rop (fragment): Rop protein, which maintains plasmids at low copy number; rop
   2079..2183    +  promoter       AmpR promoter: bla
   2184..3044    +  CDS            AmpR: β-lactamase; bla; confers resistance to ampicillin, carbenicillin, and related antibiotics
   3215..3803    +  rep_origin     ori: high-copy-number ColE1/pMB1/pBR322/pUC origin of replication
   3986..4039    +  CDS            lacI (fragment): lac repressor; lacI; The lac repressor binds to the lac operator to inhibit transcription in E. coli. This inhibition can be relieved by adding lactose or isopropyl-β-D-thiogalactopyranoside (IPTG).
   4366..4490    +  CDS            lef2: baculovirus late expression factor 2
   4528..5133    +  CDS            ORF603: baculovirus ORF603 protein
   5197..5230    +  protein_bind   loxP: Cre-mediated recombination occurs in the 8-bp core sequence (GCATACAT). Cre recombinase
   5420..5468    -  polyA_signal   HSV TK poly(A) signal: herpes simplex virus thymidine kinase polyadenylation signal (Cole and Stacy, 1985)
   5549..6223    -  CDS            DsRed.M1: DsRed.M1 is a basic (constitutively fluorescent) red fluorescent protein published in 2007, derived from Discosoma sp..
   6232..6341    -  promoter       p10 promoter: baculovirus promoter for expression in insect cells
   6396..6487    +  promoter       polyhedrin promoter: polh from Autographa californica; promoter for the baculovirus polyhedrin gene
   6505..6527    +  CDS            Strep-Tag II (fragment): peptide that binds Strep-Tactin®, an engineered form of streptavidin
   6568..7245    +  CDS            DDIT4: DDIT4_HUMAN - Also known as REDD1, RTP801. Experimental evidence at protein level: Swiss-Prot protein existence level 1. Regulates cell growth, proliferation and survival via inhibition of the activity of the mammalian target of rapamycin complex 1 (mTORC1). Inhibition of mTORC1 is mediated by a pathway that involves DDIT4/REDD1, AKT1, the TSC1-TSC2 complex and the GTPase RHEB. Plays an important role in responses to cellular energy levels and cellular stress, including responses to hypoxia and DNA damage. Regulates p53/TP53-mediated apoptosis in response to DNA damage via its effect on mTORC1
   7285..1195    +  misc_recomb    baculovirus recombination region (ORF1629) (across the origin): contains part of ORF1629
