[The description below was written by a language model from this plasmid's Addgene catalogue record and pLannotate feature annotations shown in this document.]
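Description:
pAC8-DDIT4_delta8 is a baculovirus transfer plasmid of about 7.4 kb, built on the pAC8 backbone, for expressing an N-terminally truncated form of human DDIT4 (also known as REDD1 or RTP801) in insect cells. In E. coli it is maintained as a high-copy plasmid through a ColE1/pUC-type origin and selected with ampicillin via the β-lactamase gene. An M13 phage origin is also annotated, along with small remnants of pBR322-derived sequences (bom, rop and lacI fragments) that appear to be backbone leftovers rather than functional parts.

The expression cassette places the DDIT4 coding sequence, lacking residues 1–8 and listed as a 675 bp insert, downstream of the very late AcMNPV polyhedrin promoter. An N-terminal Strep-tag II allows affinity capture on Strep-Tactin resin. Oriented divergently from this, a p10 promoter drives a DsRed.M1 red fluorescent protein ending in an HSV TK polyadenylation signal. This presumably serves as a visual marker of infected cells, although the record does not state that purpose. The two cassettes are flanked on one side by lef2/ORF603 sequences and on the other by an ORF1629 recombination region. These are the standard homology arms for recombining the payload into the polyhedrin locus of a baculovirus genome to produce recombinant virus. A loxP site lies next to the ORF603 arm, but its intended use is not described.

DDIT4 is a stress-responsive inhibitor of mTORC1 signalling. The associated publication concerns the architecture and substrate recognition of the ubiquitin ligase HUWE1, which suggests the construct was used to produce recombinant truncated DDIT4 for biochemical or structural work in that context.
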