Addgene plasmid #187117: pAC8-DDIT4_delta8
Purpose: insect cell expression of DDIT4-delta1-8
Depositing lab: Eric Fischer. Depositing organization: Dana-Farber Cancer Institute. Publication: Solenoid architecture of HUWE1 contributes to ligase activity and substrate recognition. Hunkeler M, Jin CY, Ma MW, Monda JK, Overwijn D, Bennett EJ, Fischer ES. Mol Cell. 2021 Sep 2;81(17):3468-3480.e7. doi: 10.1016/j.molcel.2021.06.032. Epub 2021 Jul 26. PubMed 34314700.
Backbone
  Vector backbone: pAC8
  Vector type: Insect Expression
Growth in bacteria
  Bacterial resistance: Ampicillin, 100 μg/mL
  Growth temperature: 37°C
  Growth strain: DH5alpha
  Copy number: High Copy
Gene/Insert
  Gene/Insert name: DDIT4
  Species: H. sapiens (human)
  Insert size (bp): 675
  Mutation: delta1-8
  Entrez Gene: DDIT4 (a.k.a. Dig2, REDD-1, REDD1)
  Tag / fusion protein: Strep (N terminal on insert)
  Cloning method: Gibson Cloning
Terms and licenses: Academic/Nonprofit Terms; Industry Terms: Not Available to Industry
How to cite: pAC8-DDIT4_delta8 was a gift from Eric Fischer (Addgene plasmid # 187117 ; http://n2t.net/addgene:187117 ; RRID:Addgene_187117)
